>Addgene plasmid #10952 | pEGFP-Bik | addgene full sequence | sequence record 287546 | Addgene NGS Result
TAATAGTAATCAATTACGGGGTCATTAGTTCATAGCCCATATATGGAGTTCCGCGTTACATAACTTACGG
TAAATGGCCCGCCTGGCTGACCGCCCAACGACCCCCGCCCATTGACGTCAATAATGACGTATGTTCCCAT
AGTAACGCCAATAGGGACTTTCCATTGACGTCAATGGGTGGAGTATTTACGGTAAACTGCCCACTTGGCA
GTACATCAAGTGTATCATATGCCAAGTACGCCCCCTATTGACGTCAATGACGGTAAATGGCCCGCCTGGC
ATTATGCCCAGTACATGACCTTATGGGACTTTCCTACTTGGCAGTACATCTACGTATTAGTCATCGCTAT
TACCATGGTGATGCGGTTTTGGCAGTACATCAATGGGCGTGGATAGCGGTTTGACTCACGGGGATTTCCA
AGTCTCCACCCCATTGACGTCAATGGGAGTTTGTTTTGGCACCAAAATCAACGGGACTTTCCAAAATGTC
GTAACAACTCCGCCCCATTGACGCAAATGGGCGGTAGGCGTGTACGGTGGGAGGTCTATATAAGCAGAGC
TGGTTTAGTGAACCGTCAGATCCGCTAGCGCTACCGGTCGCCACCATGGTGAGCAAGGGCGAGGAGCTGT
TCACCGGGGTGGTGCCCATCCTGGTCGAGCTGGACGGCGACGTAAACGGCCACAAGTTCAGCGTGTCCGG
CGAGGGCGAGGGCGATGCCACCTACGGCAAGCTGACCCTGAAGTTCATCTGCACCACCGGCAAGCTGCCC
GTGCCCTGGCCCACCCTCGTGACCACCCTGACCTACGGCGTGCAGTGCTTCAGCCGCTACCCCGACCACA
TGAAGCAGCACGACTTCTTCAAGTCCGCCATGCCCGAAGGCTACGTCCAGGAGCGCACCATCTTCTTCAA
GGACGACGGCAACTACAAGACCCGCGCCGAGGTGAAGTTCGAGGGCGACACCCTGGTGAACCGCATCGAG
CTGAAGGGCATCGACTTCAAGGAGGACGGCAACATCCTGGGGCACAAGCTGGAGTACAACTACAACAGCC
ACAACGTCTATATCATGGCCGACAAGCAGAAGAACGGCATCAAGGTGAACTTCAAGATCCGCCACAACAT
CGAGGACGGCAGCGTGCAGCTCGCCGACCACTACCAGCAGAACACCCCCATCGGCGACGGCCCCGTGCTG
CTGCCCGACAACCACTACCTGAGCACCCAGTCCGCCCTGAGCAAAGACCCCAACGAGAAGCGCGATCACA
TGGTCCTGCTGGAGTTCGTGACCGCCGCCGGGATCACTCTCGGCATGGACGAGCTGTACAAGTACTCAGA
TCTCGAGCTCAAGCTTCGAATTCCTGCAGCCCGGCGAAGGAGGGCCACCATGTCTGAAGTAAGACCCCTC
TCCAGAGACATCTTGATGGAGACCCTCCTGTATGAGCAGCTCCTGGAACCCCCGACCATGGAGGTTCTTG
GCATGACTGACTCTGAAGAGGACCTGGACCCTATGGAGGACTTCGATTCTTTGGAATGCATGGAGGGCAG
TGACGCATTGGCCCTGCGGCTGGCCTGCATCGGGGACGAGATGGACGTGAGCCTCAGGGCCCCGCGCCTG
GCCCAGCTCTCCGAGGTGGCCATGCACAGCCTGGGTCTGGCTTTCATCTACGACCAGACTGAGGACATCA
GGGATGTTCTTAGAAGTTTCATGGACGGTTTCACCACACTTAAGGAGAACATAATGAGGTTCTGGAGATC
CCCGAACCCCGGGTCCTGGGTGTCCTGCGAACAGGTGCTGCTGGCGCTGCTGCTGCTGCTGGCGCTGCTG
CTGCCGCTGCTCAGCGGGGGCCTGCACCTGCTGCTCAAGTGAGGCCCCGGCGGCTCAGGGCGTGGCTGGC
CCCACGCTAGTTCTAGAGCGGCCGCCACCGCGGGCCCGGGATCCACCGGATCTAGATAACTGATCATAAT
CAGCCATACCACATTTGTAGAGGTTTTACTTGCTTTAAAAAACCTCCCACACCTCCCCCTGAACCTGAAA
CATAAAATGAATGCAATTGTTGTTGTTAACTTGTTTATTGCAGCTTATAATGGTTACAAATAAAGCAATA
GCATCACAAATTTCACAAATAAAGCATTTTTTTCACTGCATTCTAGTTGTGGTTTGTCCAAACTCATCAA
TGTATCTTAACGCGTAAATTGTAAGCGTTAATATTTTGTTAAAATTCGCGTTAAATTTTTGTTAAATCAG
CTCATTTTTTAACCAATAGGCCGAAATCGGCAAAATCCCTTATAAATCAAAAGAATAGACCGAGATAGGG
T
[37 nt withheld, positions 2312-2348]
AAAGAACGTGGACTCCAACGTCAAAGG
[49 nt withheld, positions 2376-2424]
T
[91 nt withheld, positions 2426-2516]
G
[124 nt withheld, positions 2518-2641]
CAGGTGGCACTTTTCGGGGAAATGTGCGCGGAACCCCTATTTGTTTATTTTTCTAAATACATTCAAATAT
GTATCCGCTCATGAGACAATAACCCTGATAAATGCTTCAATAATATTGAAAAAGGAAGAGTCCTGAGGCG
GAAAGAACCAGCTGTGGAATGTGTGTCAGTTAGGGTGTGGAAAGTCCCCAGGCTCCCCAGCAGGCAGAAG
TATGCAAAGCATGCATCTCAATTAGTCAGCAACCAGGTGTGGAAAGTCCCCAGGCTCCCCAGCAGGCAGA
AGTATGCAAAGCATGCATCTCAATTAGTCAGCAACCATAGTCCCGCCCCTAACTCCGCCCATCCCGCCCC
TAACTCCGCCCAGTTCCGCCCATTCTCCGCCCCATGGCTGACTAATTTTTTTTATTTATGCAGAGGCCGA
GGCCGCCTCGGCCTCTGAGCTATTCCAGAAGTAGTGAGGAGGCTTTTTTGGAGGCCTAGGCTTTTGCAAA
GATCGATCAAGAGACAGGATGAGGATCGTTTCGCATGATTGAACAAGATGGATTGCACGCAGGTTCTCCG
GCCGCTTGGGTGGAGAGGCTATTCGGCTATGACTGGGCACAACAGACAATCGGCTGCTCTGATGCCGCCG
TGTTCCGGCTGTCAGCGCAGGGGCGCCCGGTTCTTTTTGTCAAGACCGACCTGTCCGGTGCCCTGAATGA
ACTGCAAGACGAGGCAGCGCGGCTATCGTGGCTGGCCACGACGGGCGTTCCTTGCGCAGCTGTGCTCGAC
GTTGTCACTGAAGCGGGAAGGGACTGGCTGCTATTGGGCGAAGTGCCGGGGCAGGATCTCCTGTCATCTC
ACCTTGCTCCTGCCGAGAAAGTATCCATCATGGCTGATGCAATGCGGCGGCTGCATACGCTTGATCCGGC
TACCTGCCCATTCGACCACCAAGCGAAACATCGCATCGAGCGAGCACGTACTCGGATGGAAGCCGGTCTT
GTCGATCAGGATGATCTGGACGAAGAGCATCAGGGGCTCGCGCCAGCCGAACTGTTCGCCAGGCTCAAGG
CGAGCATGCCCGACGGCGAGGATCTCGTCGTGACCCATGGCGATGCCTGCTTGCCGAATATCATGGTGGA
AAATGGCCGCTTTTCTGGATTCATCGACTGTGGCCGGCTGGGTGTGGCGGACCGCTATCAGGACATAGCG
TTGGCTACCCGTGATATTGCTGAAGAGCTTGGCGGCGAATGGGCTGACCGCTTCCTCGTGCTTTACGGTA
TCGCCGCTCCCGATTCGCAGCGCATCGCCTTCTATCGCCTTCTTGACGAGTTCTTCTGAGCGGGACTCTG
GGGTTCGAAATGACCGACCAAGCGACGCCCAACCTGCCATCACGAGATTTCGATTCCACCGCCGCCTTCT
ATGAAAGGTTGGGCTTCGGAATCGTTTTCCGGGACGCCGGCTGGATGATCCTCCAGCGCGGGGATCTCAT
GCTGGAGTTCTTCGCCCACCCTAGGGGGAGGCTAACTGAAACACGGAAGGAGACAATACCGGAAGGAACC
CGCGCTATGACGGCAATAAAAAGACAGAATAAAACGCACGGTGTTGGGTCGTTTGTTCATAAACGCGGGG
TTCGGTCCCAGGGCTGGCACTCTGTCGATACCCCACCGAGACCCCATTGGGGCCAATACGCCCGCGTTTC
TTCCTTTTCCCCACCCCACCCCCCAAGTTCGGGTGAAGGCCCAGGGCTCGCAGCCAACGTCGGGGCGGCA
GGCCCTGCCATAGCCTCAGGTTACTCATATATACTTTAGATTGATTTAAAACTTCATTTTTAATTTAAAA
GGATCTAGGTGAAGATCCTTTTTGATAATCTCATGACCAAAATCCCTTAACGTGAGTTTTCGTTCCACTG
AGCGTCAGACCCCGTAGAAAAGATCAAAGGATCTTCTTGAGATCCTTTTTTTCTGCGCGTAATCTGCTGC
TTGCAAACAAAAAAACCACCGCTACCAGCGGTGGTTTGTTTGCCGGATCAAGAGCTACCAACTCTTTTTC
CGAAGGTAACTGGCTTCAGCAGAGCGCAGATACCAAATACTGTTCTTCTAGTGTAGCCGTAGTTAGGCCA
CCACTTCAAGAACTCTGTAGCACCGCCTACATACCTCGCTCTGCTAATCCTGTTACCAGTGGCTGCTGCC
AGTGGCGATAAGTCGTGTCTTACCGGGTTGGACTCAAGACGATAGTTACCGGATAAGGCGCAGCGGTCGG
GCTGAACGGGGGGTTCGTGCACACAGCCCAGCTTGGAGCGAACGACCTACACCGAACTGAGATACCTACA
GCGTGAGCTATGAGAAAGCGCCACGCTTCCCGAAGGGAGAAAGGCGGACAGGTATCCGGTAAGCGGCAGG
GTCGGAACAGGAGAGCGCACGAGGGAGCTTCCAGGGGGAAACGCCTGGTATCTTTATAGTCCTGTCGGGT
TTCGCCACCTCTGACTTGAGCGTCGATTTTTGTGATGCTCGTCAGGGGGGCGGAGCCTATGGAAAAACGC
CAGCAACGCGGCCTTTTTACGGTTCCTGGCCTTTTGCTGGCCTTTTGCTCACATGTTCTTTCCTGCGTTA
TCCCCTGATTCTGTGGATAACCGTATTACCGCCATGCATTAGTTAT
Features (pLannotate 1.2.2; 16 found; start..end, strand, type, name):
     54..357     +  enhancer       CMV enhancer: human cytomegalovirus immediate early enhancer
    358..561     +  promoter       CMV promoter: human cytomegalovirus (CMV) immediate early promoter
    606..1322    +  CDS            EGFP: EGFP is a basic (constitutively fluorescent) green fluorescent protein published in 1996, derived from Aequorea victoria. It is reported to be a rapidly-maturing weak dimer with moderate acid sensitivity.
   1324..1353    +  misc_feature   MCS (fragment): multiple cloning site
   1380..1859    +  CDS            BIK: BIK_HUMAN - Also known as NBK. Experimental evidence at protein level: Swiss-Prot protein existence level 1. Accelerates programmed cell death. Association to the apoptosis repressors Bcl-X(L), BHRF1, Bcl-2 or its adenovirus homolog E1B 19k protein suppresses this death-promoting activity. Does not interact with BAX. From Homo sapiens (Human).
   1917..1939    +  misc_feature   MCS (fragment): multiple cloning site
   1951..2035    +  CDS            large T antigen (fragment): large T antigen from SV40 (simian virus 40)
   2058..2179    +  polyA_signal   SV40 poly(A) signal: SV40 polyadenylation signal
   2213..2641    -  rep_origin     f1 ori (sequence partly withheld): f1 bacteriophage origin of replication; arrow indicates direction of (+) strand synthesis
   2668..2772    +  promoter       AmpR promoter: bla
   2774..3131    +  promoter       SV40 promoter: SV40 enhancer and early promoter
   3166..3960    +  CDS            NeoR/KanR: aminoglycoside phosphotransferase from Tn5; aph(3')-II (or nptII); confers resistance to neomycin, kanamycin, and G418 (Geneticin®)
   3981..4133    +  CDS            ble (fragment): BLE_KLEPN - Experimental evidence at protein level: Swiss-Prot protein existence level 1. Binding protein with a strong affinity to the bleomycin family of antibiotics. Binds to CL990; an antimitotic-antibiotic compound. From Klebsiella pneumoniae.
   4192..4239    +  polyA_signal   HSV TK poly(A) signal: herpes simplex virus thymidine kinase polyadenylation signal (Cole and Stacy, 1985)
   4330..4346    -  polyA_signal   bGH poly(A) signal (fragment): bovine growth hormone polyadenylation signal
   4568..5156    +  rep_origin     ori: high-copy-number ColE1/pMB1/pBR322/pUC origin of replication
