[The description below was written by a language model from this plasmid's Addgene catalogue record and pLannotate feature annotations shown in this document.]
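Description:
pEGFP-Bik is a mammalian expression plasmid built on the Clontech pEGFP-C3 backbone, carrying the human BIK (also known as NBK) coding sequence fused to the C-terminus of EGFP. The sequenced record is about 5.3 kb. In bacteria it replicates from a high-copy ColE1/pUC-type origin and is selected with kanamycin. An f1 origin is also present, which in principle allows single-stranded DNA production. A single NeoR/KanR (Tn5 aminoglycoside phosphotransferase) gene serves both hosts: it sits behind a bacterial bla-type promoter placed in tandem with the SV40 enhancer/early promoter and is followed by the HSV TK polyadenylation signal. The same cassette therefore confers kanamycin resistance in E. coli and G418 resistance in transfected mammalian cells. The short ble, large T antigen and bGH poly(A) fragments in the feature table are probably partial annotation matches within backbone sequence rather than functional elements.

The payload is driven by the human cytomegalovirus immediate-early enhancer and promoter. Downstream lies the EGFP open reading frame, a remnant of the multiple cloning site, and then the roughly 480 bp BIK coding sequence, inserted between PstI and NotI sites. The transcript terminates at the SV40 polyadenylation signal. The record lists no mutation in the insert. BIK is a pro-apoptotic protein whose death-promoting activity is suppressed by binding to survival factors such as Bcl-2, Bcl-X(L) and adenovirus E1B 19K. The N-terminal GFP tag allows cells expressing the fusion to be identified and followed by fluorescence. The associated publication concerns the antitumour activity and bystander effects of pro-apoptotic gene delivery, which fits use of this construct to express a trackable cell-death inducer in transfected mammalian cells. The record does not describe its specific experimental role.
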