Addgene plasmid #10952: pEGFP-Bik
Depositing lab: Bingliang Fang. Depositing organization: University of Texas MD Anderson Cancer Center. Publication: Antitumor activity and bystander effects of the tumor necrosis factor-related apoptosis-inducing ligand (TRAIL) gene. Kagawa S, He C, Gu J, Koch P, Rha SJ, Roth JA, Curley SA, Stephens LC, Fang B. Cancer Res. 2001 Apr 15. 61(8):3330-8. PubMed 11309289.
Backbone
  Vector backbone: pEGFP-C3
  Backbone manufacturer: Clontech
  Backbone size w/o insert (bp): 4727
  Vector type: Mammalian Expression
  Selectable markers: Neomycin (select with G418)
Growth in bacteria
  Bacterial resistance: Kanamycin, 50 μg/mL
  Growth temperature: 37°C
  Growth strain: DH5alpha
  Copy number: High Copy
Gene/Insert
  Gene/Insert name: human Bik gene
  Species: H. sapiens (human)
  Insert size (bp): 481
  Mutation: NA
  Entrez Gene: BIK (a.k.a. BIP1, BP4, NBK)
  Tag / fusion protein: GFP (N terminal on backbone)
  Cloning method: Restriction Enzyme; 5′ cloning site PstI (not destroyed); 3′ cloning site NotI (not destroyed)
  Sequencing primers: 5′ EGFP-C; 3′ N/A
Terms and licenses: Academic/Nonprofit Terms; Industry Terms: Not Available to Industry
How to cite: pEGFP-Bik was a gift from Bingliang Fang (Addgene plasmid # 10952 ; http://n2t.net/addgene:10952 ; RRID:Addgene_10952)
