>Addgene plasmid #10952 | pEGFP-Bik | addgene partial sequence | sequence record 17921 | 10952 with EGFP-C
GTACTCAGATCTCGAGCTCAAGCTTCGAATTCCTGCAGCCCGGCGAAGGAGGGCCACCATGTCTGAAGTA
AGACCCCTCTCCAGAGACATCTTGATGGAGACCCTCCTGTATGAGCAGCTCCTGGAACCCCCGACCATGG
AGGTTCTTGGCATGACTGACTCTGAAGAGGACCTGGACCCTATGGAGGACTTCGATTCTTTGGAATGCAT
GGAGGGCAGTGACGCATTGGCCCTGCGGCTGGCCTGCATCGGGGACGAGATGGACGTGAGCCTCAGGGCC
CCGCGCCTGGCCCAGCTCTCCGAGGTGGCCATGCACAGCCTGGGTCTGGCTTTCATCTACGACCAGACTG
AGGACATCAGGGATGTTCTTAGAAGTTTCATGGACGGTTTCACCACACTTAAGGAGAACATAATGAGGTT
CTGGAGATCCCCGAACCCCGGGTCCTGGGTGTCCTGCGAACAGGTGCTGCTGGCGCTGCTGCTGCTGCTG
GCGCTGCTGCTGCCGCTGCTCAGCGGGGGCCTGCACCTGCTGCTCAAGTGAGGCCCCGGCGGCTCAGGGC
GTGGCTGGCCCCACGCTAGTTCTAGAGCGGCCGCCACCGCGGGCCCGGGATCCACCGGATCTAGATAACT
GATCATAATCAGCCATACCACATTTGTAGAGGTTTTACTTGCTTTAAAAAACCTCCCACACCTCCCCCTG
AACCTGAAACATAAAATGAATGCAATTGTTGTTGTTAACTTGTTTATTGCAGCTTATAATGGTTACAAAT
AAAGCAATAGCATCACAAATTTCACAAATAAAGCATTTTTTTCACTGCATTCTAGTTGTGGTTTGTCCAA
ACTCATCAATGTATCTTAACGCGTAAA
